Addgene plasmid #176062: pLV-CMV-XRCC1-EGFP-Hygro
Purpose: EGFP fused to the C-terminus of XRCC1 & a hygromycin resistance cassette
Depositing lab: Robert Sobol. Depositing organization: University of South Alabama, Mitchell Cancer Institute. Publication: Temporal dynamics of base excision/single-strand break repair protein complex assembly/disassembly are modulated by the PARP/NAD(+)/SIRT6 axis. Koczor CA, Saville KM, Andrews JF, Clark J, Fang Q, Li J, Al-Rahahleh RQ, Ibrahim M, McClellan S, Makarov MV, Migaud ME, Sobol RW. Cell Rep. 2021 Nov 2;37(5):109917. doi: 10.1016/j.celrep.2021.109917. PubMed 34731617.
Backbone
  Vector backbone: Lentivirus
  Backbone manufacturer: VectorBuilder
  Total vector size (bp): 10950
  Vector type: Mammalian Expression, Lentiviral
  Selectable markers: Hygromycin
Growth in bacteria
  Bacterial resistance: Ampicillin, 100 μg/mL
  Growth temperature: 37°C
  Growth strain: NEB Stable
  Copy number: High Copy
Gene/Insert
  Gene/Insert name: X-ray repair cross complementing 1 (alt name: XRCC1)
  Species: H. sapiens (human)
  Insert size (bp): 1899
  Entrez Gene: XRCC1 (a.k.a. RCC, SCAR26)
  Promoter: CMV
  Tag / fusion protein: EGFP (C terminal on insert)
  Cloning method: Unknown
  Sequencing primers: 5′ N/A
Resource information
  A portion of this plasmid was derived from a plasmid made by: VectorBuilder
Terms and licenses: Academic/Nonprofit Terms; Industry Terms: Not Available to Industry
How to cite: pLV-CMV-XRCC1-EGFP-Hygro was a gift from Robert Sobol (Addgene plasmid # 176062 ; http://n2t.net/addgene:176062 ; RRID:Addgene_176062)
