[The description below was written by a language model from this plasmid's Addgene catalogue record and pLannotate feature annotations shown in this document.]
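Description:
pLV-CMV-XRCC1-EGFP-Hygro is a 10,950 bp third-generation-style, self-inactivating HIV-1 lentiviral transfer plasmid built on a VectorBuilder backbone for stable expression of a fluorescent DNA repair protein in mammalian cells. It is propagated in E. coli through a high-copy ColE1/pUC-type origin with ampicillin resistance (bla). The backbone also carries an f1 origin, an SV40 origin, and remnants of lac and T7/T3 promoter elements. Viral genomic RNA is transcribed from an RSV promoter fused to a truncated 5' LTR. The genome includes the Ψ packaging signal with a gag fragment, the RRE for Rev-dependent nuclear export, and the cPPT/CTS element. It ends in a ΔU3 3' LTR, which inactivates LTR promoter activity after integration, followed by an SV40 polyadenylation signal.

The payload is the human XRCC1 coding sequence (1,899 bp) joined directly at its C-terminus to EGFP and driven by the CMV immediate-early enhancer/promoter. Gateway attB4, attB1 and attB2 sites flank the promoter and the fusion ORF, which reflects modular recombination-based assembly of the vector. A WPRE downstream of the fusion enhances transcript processing and expression. A separate mouse PGK promoter drives the hph gene, so transduced cells can be selected with hygromycin.

XRCC1 is a scaffold protein that assembles single-strand break and base excision repair complexes. The EGFP fusion therefore allows live-cell imaging of its localisation and of its recruitment to sites of DNA damage. This fits the associated study, which examined the assembly and disassembly dynamics of repair complexes under control of the PARP/NAD+/SIRT6 axis.
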