Features (pLannotate 1.2.2; 32 found; start..end, strand, type, name):
      3..229     +  promoter       RSV promoter: Rous sarcoma virus enhancer/promoter
    230..410     +  LTR            5' LTR (truncated): truncated 5' long terminal repeat (LTR) from HIV-1
    457..582     +  misc_feature   HIV-1 Ψ: packaging signal of human immunodeficiency virus type 1
    566..929     +  CDS            HIV-1 gag (fragment): gag protein from human immunodeficiency virus 1; gag
   1075..1308    +  misc_feature   RRE: The Rev response element (RRE) of HIV-1 allows for Rev-dependent mRNA export from the nucleus to the cytoplasm.
   1685..1785    +  CDS            Rev (fragment): human immunodeficiency virus 1 (HIV-1) Rev protein; rev; enhances nuclear export of unspliced and incompletely spliced viral mRNAs
   1803..1920    +  misc_feature   cPPT/CTS: central polypurine tract and central termination sequence of HIV-1
   1938..1958    +  protein_bind   attB4: mutant version of attB; core recombination site for the Gateway® BP reaction BP Clonase™
   2019..2322    +  enhancer       CMV enhancer: human cytomegalovirus immediate early enhancer
   2323..2526    +  promoter       CMV promoter: human cytomegalovirus (CMV) immediate early promoter
   2548..2568    +  protein_bind   attB1: mutant version of attB; core recombination site for the Gateway® BP reaction BP Clonase™
   2578..4476    +  CDS            XRCC1: XRCC1_HUMAN - Experimental evidence at protein level: Swiss-Prot protein existence level 1. Involved in DNA single-strand break repair by mediating the assembly of DNA break repair protein complexes. Probably during DNA repair, negatively regulates ADP-ribose levels by modulating ADP- ribosyltransferase PARP1 activity. From Homo sapiens (Human).
   4477..5196    +  CDS            EGFP: the original enhanced GFP (Yang et al., 1996) mammalian codon-optimized
   5197..5221    -  protein_bind   attB2: mutant version of attB; recombination site for the Gateway® BP reaction BP Clonase™
   5239..5827    +  misc_feature   WPRE: woodchuck hepatitis virus posttranscriptional regulatory element
   5858..6357    +  promoter       PGK promoter: mouse phosphoglycerate kinase 1 promoter
   6374..7396    +  CDS            hph: KHYB_ECOLX - Experimental evidence at protein level: Swiss-Prot protein existence level 1. The aminoglycoside phosphotransferases achieve inactivation of their antibiotic substrates by phosphorylation. Only phosphorylates hygromycin and closely related compounds such as demethyl analogs and destomycin. From Escherichia coli.
   7392..7469    +  CDS            nef (fragment): NEF_HV1Z2 - Experimental evidence at protein level: Swiss-Prot protein existence level 1. Extracellular Nef protein targets CD4(+) T-lymphocytes for apoptosis by interacting with CXCR4 surface receptors. From Human immunodeficiency virus type 1 group M subtype D (isolate Z2/CDC-Z34) (HIV-1).
   7471..7704    +  LTR            3' LTR (ΔU3): self-inactivating 3' long terminal repeat (LTR) from HIV-1
   7776..7897    +  polyA_signal   SV40 poly(A) signal: SV40 polyadenylation signal
   7937..8072    +  rep_origin     SV40 ori: SV40 origin of replication
   8093..8111    -  promoter       T7 promoter: promoter for bacteriophage T7 RNA polymerase
   8119..8274    +  CDS            lacZα (fragment): LacZα fragment of β-galactosidase; lacZ fragment
   8279..8707    +  rep_origin     f1 ori (sequence partly withheld): f1 bacteriophage origin of replication; arrow indicates direction of (+) strand synthesis
   8760..8864    +  promoter       AmpR promoter: bla
   8865..9725    +  CDS            AmpR: β-lactamase; bla; confers resistance to ampicillin, carbenicillin, and related antibiotics
   9896..10484   +  rep_origin     ori: high-copy-number ColE1/pMB1/pBR322/pUC origin of replication
  10667..10759   +  CDS            lacI (fragment): lac repressor; lacI; The lac repressor binds to the lac operator to inhibit transcription in E. coli. This inhibition can be relieved by adding lactose or isopropyl-β-D-thiogalactopyranoside (IPTG).
  10772..10793   +  protein_bind   CAP binding site: CAP binding activates transcription in the presence of cAMP. E. coli catabolite activator protein
  10808..10838   +  promoter       lac promoter: promoter for the E. coli lac operon
  10842..10864   +  protein_bind   lac operator (fragment): The lac repressor binds to the lac operator to inhibit transcription in E. coli. This inhibition can be relieved by adding lactose or isopropyl-β-D-thiogalactopyranoside (IPTG). lac repressor encoded by lacI
  10907..10925   +  promoter       T3 promoter: promoter for bacteriophage T3 RNA polymerase
>Addgene plasmid #176062 | pLV-CMV-XRCC1-EGFP-Hygro | addgene full sequence | sequence record 352724 | Addgene NGS Result
AATGTAGTCTTATGCAATACTCTTGTAGTCTTGCAACATGGTAACGATGAGTTAGCAACATGCCTTACAA
GGAGAGAAAAAGCACCGTGCATGCCGATTGGTGGAAGTAAGGTGGTACGATCGTGCCTTATTAGGAAGGC
AACAGACGGGTCTGACATGGATTGGACGAACCACTGAATTGCCGCATTGCAGAGATATTGTATTTAAGTG
CCTAGCTCGATACATAAACGGGTCTCTCTGGTTAGACCAGATCTGAGCCTGGGAGCTCTCTGGCTAACTA
GGGAACCCACTGCTTAAGCCTCAATAAAGCTTGCCTTGAGTGCTTCAAGTAGTGTGTGCCCGTCTGTTGT
GTGACTCTGGTAACTAGAGATCCCTCAGACCCTTTTAGTCAGTGTGGAAAATCTCTAGCAGTGGCGCCCG
AACAGGGACTTGAAAGCGAAAGGGAAACCAGAGGAGCTCTCTCGACGCAGGACTCGGCTTGCTGAAGCGC
GCACGGCAAGAGGCGAGGGGCGGCGACTGGTGAGTACGCCAAAAATTTTGACTAGCGGAGGCTAGAAGGA
GAGAGATGGGTGCGAGAGCGTCAGTATTAAGCGGGGGAGAATTAGATCGCGATGGGAAAAAATTCGGTTA
AGGCCAGGGGGAAAGAAAAAATATAAATTAAAACATATAGTATGGGCAAGCAGGGAGCTAGAACGATTCG
CAGTTAATCCTGGCCTGTTAGAAACATCAGAAGGCTGTAGACAAATACTGGGACAGCTACAACCATCCCT
TCAGACAGGATCAGAAGAACTTAGATCATTATATAATACAGTAGCAACCCTCTATTGTGTGCATCAAAGG
ATAGAGATAAAAGACACCAAGGAAGCTTTAGACAAGATAGAGGAAGAGCAAAACAAAAGTAAGACCACCG
CACAGCAAGCGGCCGCTGATCTTCAGACCTGGAGGAGGAGATATGAGGGACAATTGGAGAAGTGAATTAT
ATAAATATAAAGTAGTAAAAATTGAACCATTAGGAGTAGCACCCACCAAGGCAAAGAGAAGAGTGGTGCA
GAGAGAAAAAAGAGCAGTGGGAATAGGAGCTTTGTTCCTTGGGTTCTTGGGAGCAGCAGGAAGCACTATG
GGCGCAGCGTCAATGACGCTGACGGTACAGGCCAGACAATTATTGTCTGGTATAGTGCAGCAGCAGAACA
ATTTGCTGAGGGCTATTGAGGCGCAACAGCATCTGTTGCAACTCACAGTCTGGGGCATCAAGCAGCTCCA
GGCAAGAATCCTGGCTGTGGAAAGATACCTAAAGGATCAACAGCTCCTGGGGATTTGGGGTTGCTCTGGA
AAACTCATTTGCACCACTGCTGTGCCTTGGAATGCTAGTTGGAGTAATAAATCTCTGGAACAGATTTGGA
ATCACACGACCTGGATGGAGTGGGACAGAGAAATTAACAATTACACAAGCTTAATACACTCCTTAATTGA
AGAATCGCAAAACCAGCAAGAAAAGAATGAACAAGAATTATTGGAATTAGATAAATGGGCAAGTTTGTGG
AATTGGTTTAACATAACAAATTGGCTGTGGTATATAAAATTATTCATAATGATAGTAGGAGGCTTGGTAG
GTTTAAGAATAGTTTTTGCTGTACTTTCTATAGTGAATAGAGTTAGGCAGGGATATTCACCATTATCGTT
TCAGACCCACCTCCCAACCCCGAGGGGACCCGACAGGCCCGAAGGAATAGAAGAAGAAGGTGGAGAGAGA
GACAGAGACAGATCCATTCGATTAGTGAACGGATCTCGACGGTATCGCTAGCTTTTAAAAGAAAAGGGGG
GATTGGGGGGTACAGTGCAGGGGAAAGAATAGTAGACATAATAGCAACAGACATACAAACTAAAGAATTA
CAAAAACAAATTACAAAAATTCAAAATTTTACTAGTGATTATCGGATCAACTTTGTATAGAAAAGTTGTA
GTTATTAATAGTAATCAATTACGGGGTCATTAGTTCATAGCCCATATATGGAGTTCCGCGTTACATAACT
TACGGTAAATGGCCCGCCTGGCTGACCGCCCAACGACCCCCGCCCATTGACGTCAATAATGACGTATGTT
CCCATAGTAACGCCAATAGGGACTTTCCATTGACGTCAATGGGTGGAGTATTTACGGTAAACTGCCCACT
TGGCAGTACATCAAGTGTATCATATGCCAAGTACGCCCCCTATTGACGTCAATGACGGTAAATGGCCCGC
CTGGCATTATGCCCAGTACATGACCTTATGGGACTTTCCTACTTGGCAGTACATCTACGTATTAGTCATC
GCTATTACCATGGTGATGCGGTTTTGGCAGTACATCAATGGGCGTGGATAGCGGTTTGACTCACGGGGAT
TTCCAAGTCTCCACCCCATTGACGTCAATGGGAGTTTGTTTTGGCACCAAAATCAACGGGACTTTCCAAA
ATGTCGTAACAACTCCGCCCCATTGACGCAAATGGGCGGTAGGCGTGTACGGTGGGAGGTCTATATAAGC
AGAGCTGGTTTAGTGAACCGTCAGATCCAAGTTTGTACAAAAAAGCAGGCTGCCACCATGCCGGAGATCC
GCCTCCGCCATGTCGTGTCCTGCAGCAGCCAGGACTCGACTCACTGTGCAGAAAATCTTCTCAAGGCAGA
CACTTACCGAAAATGGCGGGCAGCCAAGGCAGGCGAGAAGACCATCTCTGTGGTCCTACAGTTGGAGAAG
GAGGAGCAGATACACAGTGTGGACATTGGGAATGATGGCTCAGCTTTCGTGGAGGTGCTGGTGGGCAGTT
CAGCTGGAGGCGCTGGGGAGCAAGACTATGAGGTCCTTCTGGTCACCTCATCTTTCATGTCCCCTTCCGA
GAGCCGCAGTGGCTCAAACCCCAACCGCGTTCGCATGTTTGGGCCTGACAAGCTGGTCCGGGCAGCCGCC
GAGAAGCGCTGGGACCGGGTCAAAATTGTTTGCAGCCAGCCCTACAGCAAGGACTCCCCCTTTGGCTTGA
GTTTTGTACGGTTTCATAGCCCCCCAGACAAAGATGAGGCAGAGGCCCCGTCCCAGAAGGTGACAGTGAC
CAAGCTTGGCCAGTTCCGTGTGAAGGAGGAGGATGAGAGCGCCAACTCTCTGAGGCCGGGGGCTCTCTTC
TTCAGCCGGATCAACAAGACATCCCCAGTCACAGCCAGCGACCCAGCAGGACCTAGCTATGCAGCTGCTA
CCCTCCAGGCTTCTAGTGCTGCCTCCTCAGCCTCTCCAGTCTCCAGGGCCATAGGCAGCACCTCCAAGCC
CCAGGAGTCTCCCAAAGGGAAGAGGAAGTTGGATTTGAACCAAGAAGAAAAGAAGACCCCCAGCAAACCA
CCAGCCCAGCTGTCGCCATCTGTTCCCAAGAGACCTAAATTGCCAGCTCCAACTCGTACCCCAGCCACAG
CCCCAGTCCCTGCCCGAGCACAGGGGGCAGTGACAGGCAAACCCCGAGGAGAAGGCACCGAGCCCAGACG
ACCCCGAGCTGGCCCAGAGGAGCTGGGGAAGATCCTTCAGGGTGTGGTAGTGGTGCTGAGTGGCTTCCAG
AACCCCTTCCGCTCCGAGCTGCGAGATAAGGCCCTAGAGCTTGGGGCCAAGTATCGGCCAGACTGGACCC
GGGACAGCACGCACCTCATCTGTGCCTTTGCCAACACCCCCAAGTACAGCCAGGTCCTAGGCCTGGGAGG
CCGCATCGTGCGTAAGGAGTGGGTGCTGGACTGTCACCGCATGCGTCGGCGGCTGCCCTCCCAGAGGTAC
CTCATGGCAGGGCCAGGTTCCAGCAGTGAGGAGGATGAGGCCTCTCACAGCGGTGGCAGCGGAGATGAAG
CCCCCAAGCTTCCTCAGAAGCAACCCCAGACCAAAACCAAGCCCACTCAGGCAGCTGGACCCAGCTCACC
CCAGAAGCCCCCAACCCCTGAAGAGACCAAAGCAGCCTCACCAGTGCTCCAGGAAGATATAGACATTGAG
GGGGTACAGTCAGAAGGACAGGACAATGGGGCGGAAGATTCTGGGGACACAGAGGATGAGCTGAGGAGGG
TGGCAGAGCAGAAGGAACACAGACTGCCCCCTGGCCAGGAGGAGAATGGGGAAGACCCGTATGCAGGCTC
CACGGATGAGAACACGGACAGTGAGGAACACCAGGAGCCTCCTGATCTGCCAGTCCCTGAGCTCCCAGAT
TTCTTCCAGGGCAAGCACTTCTTTCTTTACGGGGAGTTCCCTGGGGACGAGCGGCGGAAACTCATCCGAT
ACGTCACAGCCTTCAATGGGGAGCTCGAGGACTATATGAGTGACCGGGTTCAGTTTGTGATCACAGCACA
GGAATGGGATCCCAGCTTTGAGGAGGCCCTGATGGACAACCCCTCCCTGGCATTCGTTCGTCCCCGATGG
ATCTACAGTTGCAATGAGAAGCAGAAGTTACTTCCTCACCAGCTCTATGGGGTGGTGCCGCAAGCCATGG
TGAGCAAGGGCGAGGAGCTGTTCACCGGGGTGGTGCCCATCCTGGTCGAGCTGGACGGCGACGTAAACGG
CCACAAGTTCAGCGTGTCCGGCGAGGGCGAGGGCGATGCCACCTACGGCAAGCTGACCCTGAAGTTCATC
TGCACCACCGGCAAGCTGCCCGTGCCCTGGCCCACCCTCGTGACCACCCTGACCTACGGCGTGCAGTGCT
TCAGCCGCTACCCCGACCACATGAAGCAGCACGACTTCTTCAAGTCCGCCATGCCCGAAGGCTACGTCCA
GGAGCGCACCATCTTCTTCAAGGACGACGGCAACTACAAGACCCGCGCCGAGGTGAAGTTCGAGGGCGAC
ACCCTGGTGAACCGCATCGAGCTGAAGGGCATCGACTTCAAGGAGGACGGCAACATCCTGGGGCACAAGC
TGGAGTACAACTACAACAGCCACAACGTCTATATCATGGCCGACAAGCAGAAGAACGGCATCAAGGTGAA
CTTCAAGATCCGCCACAACATCGAGGACGGCAGCGTGCAGCTCGCCGACCACTACCAGCAGAACACCCCC
ATCGGCGACGGCCCCGTGCTGCTGCCCGACAACCACTACCTGAGCACCCAGTCCGCCCTGAGCAAAGACC
CCAACGAGAAGCGCGATCACATGGTCCTGCTGGAGTTCGTGACCGCCGCCGGGATCACTCTCGGCATGGA
CGAGCTGTACAAGTAAACCCAGCTTTCTTGTACAAAGTGGTGATAATCGAATTCCGATAATCAACCTCTG
GATTACAAAATTTGTGAAAGATTGACTGGTATTCTTAACTATGTTGCTCCTTTTACGCTATGTGGATACG
CTGCTTTAATGCCTTTGTATCATGCTATTGCTTCCCGTATGGCTTTCATTTTCTCCTCCTTGTATAAATC
CTGGTTGCTGTCTCTTTATGAGGAGTTGTGGCCCGTTGTCAGGCAACGTGGCGTGGTGTGCACTGTGTTT
GCTGACGCAACCCCCACTGGTTGGGGCATTGCCACCACCTGTCAGCTCCTTTCCGGGACTTTCGCTTTCC
CCCTCCCTATTGCCACGGCGGAACTCATCGCCGCCTGCCTTGCCCGCTGCTGGACAGGGGCTCGGCTGTT
GGGCACTGACAATTCCGTGGTGTTGTCGGGGAAGCTGACGTCCTTTCCATGGCTGCTCGCCTGTGTTGCC
ACCTGGATTCTGCGCGGGACGTCCTTCTGCTACGTCCCTTCGGCCCTCAATCCAGCGGACCTTCCTTCCC
GCGGCCTGCTGCCGGCTCTGCGGCCTCTTCCGCGTCTTCGCCTTCGCCCTCAGACGAGTCGGATCTCCCT
TTGGGCCGCCTCCCCGCATCGGGAATTCCCGCGGTTCGAATTCTACCGGGTAGGGGAGGCGCTTTTCCCA
AGGCAGTCTGGAGCATGCGCTTTAGCAGCCCCGCTGGGCACTTGGCGCTACACAAGTGGCCTCTGGCCTC
GCACACATTCCACATCCACCGGTAGGCGCCAACCGGCTCCGTTCTTTGGTGGCCCCTTCGCGCCACCTTC
TACTCCTCCCCTAGTCAGGAAGTTCCCCCCCGCCCCGCAGCTCGCGTCGTGCAGGACGTGACAAATGGAA
GTAGCACGTCTCACTAGTCTCGTGCAGATGGACAGCACCGCTGAGCAATGGAAGCGGGTAGGCCTTTGGG
GCAGCGGCCAATAGCAGCTTTGCTCCTTCGCTTTCTGGGCTCAGAGGCTGGGAAGGGGTGGGTCCGGGGG
CGGGCTCAGGGGCGGGCTCAGGGGCGGGGCGGGCGCCCGAAGGTCCTCCGGAGGCCCGGCATTCTGCACG
CTTCAAAAGCGCACGTCTGCCGCGCTGTTCTCCTCTTCCTCATCTCCGGGCCTTTCGACCTCACGTGGCC
ACCATGAAAAAGCCTGAACTCACCGCGACGTCTGTCGAGAAGTTTCTGATCGAAAAGTTCGACAGCGTCT
CCGACCTGATGCAGCTCTCGGAGGGCGAAGAATCTCGTGCTTTCAGCTTCGATGTAGGAGGGCGTGGATA
TGTCCTGCGGGTAAATAGCTGCGCCGATGGTTTCTACAAAGATCGTTATGTTTATCGGCACTTTGCATCG
GCCGCGCTCCCGATTCCGGAAGTGCTTGACATTGGGGAATTTAGCGAGAGCCTGACCTATTGCATCTCCC
GCCGTGCACAGGGTGTCACGTTGCAAGACCTGCCTGAAACCGAACTGCCCGCTGTTCTGCAGCCGGTCGC
GGAGGCCATGGATGCGATCGCTGCGGCCGATCTTAGCCAGACGAGCGGGTTCGGCCCATTCGGACCGCAA
GGAATCGGTCAATACACTACATGGCGTGATTTCATATGCGCGATTGCTGATCCCCATGTGTATCACTGGC
AAACTGTGATGGACGACACCGTCAGTGCGTCCGTCGCGCAGGCTCTCGATGAGCTGATGCTTTGGGCCGA
GGACTGCCCCGAAGTCCGGCACCTCGTGCACGCGGATTTCGGCTCCAACAATGTCCTGACGGACAATGGC
CGCATAACAGCGGTCATTGACTGGAGCGAGGCGATGTTCGGGGATTCCCAATACGAGGTCGCCAACATCT
TCTTCTGGAGGCCGTGGTTGGCTTGTATGGAGCAGCAGACGCGCTACTTCGAGCGGAGGCATCCGGAGCT
TGCAGGATCGCCGCGGCTCCGGGCGTATATGCTCCGCATTGGTCTTGACCAACTCTATCAGAGCTTGGTT
GACGGCAATTTCGATGATGCAGCTTGGGCGCAGGGTCGATGCGACGCAATCGTCCGATCCGGAGCCGGGA
CTGTCGGGCGTACACAAATCGCCCGCAGAAGCGCGGCCGTCTGGACCGATGGCTGTGTAGAAGTACTCGC
CGATAGTGGAAACCGACGCCCCAGCACTCGTCCGAGGGCAAAGGAATAGGGTACCTTTAAGACCAATGAC
TTACAAGGCAGCTGTAGATCTTAGCCACTTTTTAAAAGAAAAGGGGGGACTGGAAGGGCTAATTCACTCC
CAACGAAGACAAGATCTGCTTTTTGCTTGTACTGGGTCTCTCTGGTTAGACCAGATCTGAGCCTGGGAGC
TCTCTGGCTAACTAGGGAACCCACTGCTTAAGCCTCAATAAAGCTTGCCTTGAGTGCTTCAAGTAGTGTG
TGCCCGTCTGTTGTGTGACTCTGGTAACTAGAGATCCCTCAGACCCTTTTAGTCAGTGTGGAAAATCTCT
AGCAGTAGTAGTTCATGTCATCTTATTATTCAGTATTTATAACTTGCAAAGAAATGAATATCAGAGAGTG
AGAGGAACTTGTTTATTGCAGCTTATAATGGTTACAAATAAAGCAATAGCATCACAAATTTCACAAATAA
AGCATTTTTTTCACTGCATTCTAGTTGTGGTTTGTCCAAACTCATCAATGTATCTTATCATGTCTGGCTC
TAGCTATCCCGCCCCTAACTCCGCCCATCCCGCCCCTAACTCCGCCCAGTTCCGCCCATTCTCCGCCCCA
TGGCTGACTAATTTTTTTTATTTATGCAGAGGCCGAGGCCGCCTCGGCCTCTGAGCTATTCCAGAAGTAG
TGAGGAGGCTTTTTTGGAGGCCTAGGGACGTACCCAATTCGCCCTATAGTGAGTCGTATTACGCGCGCTC
ACTGGCCGTCGTTTTACAACGTCGTGACTGGGAAAACCCTGGCGTTACCCAACTTAATCGCCTTGCAGCA
CATCCCCCTTTCGCCAGCTGGCGTAATAGCGAAGAGGCCCGCACCGATCGCCCTTCCCAACAGTTGCGCA
GCCTGAATGGCGAATGGG
[124 nt withheld, positions 8279-8402]
C
[91 nt withheld, positions 8404-8494]
A
[49 nt withheld, positions 8496-8544]
CCTTTGACGTTGGAGTCCACGTTCTTT
[37 nt withheld, positions 8572-8608]
ACCCTATCTCGGTCTATTCTTTTGATTTATAAGGGATTTTGCCGATTTCGGCCTATTGGTTAAAAAATGA
GCTGATTTAACAAAAATTTAACGCGAATTTTAACAAAATATTAACGCTTACAATTTAGGTGGCACTTTTC
GGGGAAATGTGCGCGGAACCCCTATTTGTTTATTTTTCTAAATACATTCAAATATGTATCCGCTCATGAG
ACAATAACCCTGATAAATGCTTCAATAATATTGAAAAAGGAAGAGTATGAGTATTCAACATTTCCGTGTC
GCCCTTATTCCCTTTTTTGCGGCATTTTGCCTTCCTGTTTTTGCTCACCCAGAAACGCTGGTGAAAGTAA
AAGATGCTGAAGATCAGTTGGGTGCACGAGTGGGTTACATCGAACTGGATCTCAACAGCGGTAAGATCCT
TGAGAGTTTTCGCCCCGAAGAACGTTTTCCAATGATGAGCACTTTTAAAGTTCTGCTATGTGGCGCGGTA
TTATCCCGTATTGACGCCGGGCAAGAGCAACTCGGTCGCCGCATACACTATTCTCAGAATGACTTGGTTG
AGTACTCACCAGTCACAGAAAAGCATCTTACGGATGGCATGACAGTAAGAGAATTATGCAGTGCTGCCAT
AACCATGAGTGATAACACTGCGGCCAACTTACTTCTGACAACGATCGGAGGACCGAAGGAGCTAACCGCT
TTTTTGCACAACATGGGGGATCATGTAACTCGCCTTGATCGTTGGGAACCGGAGCTGAATGAAGCCATAC
CAAACGACGAGCGTGACACCACGATGCCTGTAGCAATGGCAACAACGTTGCGCAAACTATTAACTGGCGA
ACTACTTACTCTAGCTTCCCGGCAACAATTAATAGACTGGATGGAGGCGGATAAAGTTGCAGGACCACTT
CTGCGCTCGGCCCTTCCGGCTGGCTGGTTTATTGCTGATAAATCTGGAGCCGGTGAGCGTGGGTCTCGCG
GTATCATTGCAGCACTGGGGCCAGATGGTAAGCCCTCCCGTATCGTAGTTATCTACACGACGGGGAGTCA
GGCAACTATGGATGAACGAAATAGACAGATCGCTGAGATAGGTGCCTCACTGATTAAGCATTGGTAACTG
TCAGACCAAGTTTACTCATATATACTTTAGATTGATTTAAAACTTCATTTTTAATTTAAAAGGATCTAGG
TGAAGATCCTTTTTGATAATCTCATGACCAAAATCCCTTAACGTGAGTTTTCGTTCCACTGAGCGTCAGA
CCCCGTAGAAAAGATCAAAGGATCTTCTTGAGATCCTTTTTTTCTGCGCGTAATCTGCTGCTTGCAAACA
AAAAAACCACCGCTACCAGCGGTGGTTTGTTTGCCGGATCAAGAGCTACCAACTCTTTTTCCGAAGGTAA
CTGGCTTCAGCAGAGCGCAGATACCAAATACTGTTCTTCTAGTGTAGCCGTAGTTAGGCCACCACTTCAA
GAACTCTGTAGCACCGCCTACATACCTCGCTCTGCTAATCCTGTTACCAGTGGCTGCTGCCAGTGGCGAT
AAGTCGTGTCTTACCGGGTTGGACTCAAGACGATAGTTACCGGATAAGGCGCAGCGGTCGGGCTGAACGG
GGGGTTCGTGCACACAGCCCAGCTTGGAGCGAACGACCTACACCGAACTGAGATACCTACAGCGTGAGCT
ATGAGAAAGCGCCACGCTTCCCGAAGAGAGAAAGGCGGACAGGTATCCGGTAAGCGGCAGGGTCGGAACA
GGAGAGCGCACGAGGGAGCTTCCAGGGGGAAACGCCTGGTATCTTTATAGTCCTGTCGGGTTTCGCCACC
TCTGACTTGAGCGTCGATTTTTGTGATGCTCGTCAGGGGGGCGGAGCCTATGGAAAAACGCCAGCAACGC
GGCCTTTTTACGGTTCCTGGCCTTTTGCTGGCCTTTTGCTCACATGTTCTTTCCTGCGTTATCCCCTGAT
TCTGTGGATAACCGTATTACCGCCTTTGAGTGAGCTGATACCGCTCGCCGCAGCCGAACGACCGAGCGCA
GCGAGTCAGTGAGCGAGGAAGCGGAAGAGCGCCCAATACGCAAACCGCCTCTCCCCGCGCGTTGGCCGAT
TCATTAATGCAGCTGGCACGACAGGTTTCCCGACTGGAAAGCGGGCAGTGAGCGCAACGCAATTAATGTG
AGTTAGCTCACTCATTAGGCACCCCAGGCTTTACACTTTATGCTTCCGGCTCGTATGTTGTGTGGAATTG
TGAGCGGATAACAATTTCACACAGGAAACAGCTATGACCATGATTACGCCAAGCGCGCAATTAACCCTCA
CTAAAGGGAACAAAAGCTGGAGCTGCAAGCTT
